Addgene plasmid #201341: M_NLS 41kDa
Purpose: Nucleocytoplasmic transport probe
Depositing lab: Pere Roca-Cusachs. Publication: Mechanical force application to the nucleus regulates nucleocytoplasmic transport. Andreu I, Granero-Moya I, Chahare NR, Clein K, Molina-Jordan M, Beedle AEM, Elosegui-Artola A, Abenza JF, Rossetti L, Trepat X, Raveh B, Roca-Cusachs P. Nat Cell Biol. 2022 Jun;24(6):896-905. doi: 10.1038/s41556-022-00927-7. Epub 2022 Jun 9. PubMed 35681009.
Backbone
  Vector backbone: pEGFP-C3
  Vector type: Mammalian Expression
Growth in bacteria
  Bacterial resistance: Kanamycin, 50 μg/mL
  Growth temperature: 37°C
  Growth strain: DH5alpha
  Copy number: High Copy
Gene/Insert
  Gene/Insert name: (NLS)SV40A5-EGFP-2PrA
  Species: Synthetic
  Cloning method: Ligation Independent Cloning
Terms and licenses: Academic/Nonprofit Terms; Industry Terms: Not Available to Industry
Depositor comments: Internal lab code: IG031/P284
How to cite: M_NLS 41kDa was a gift from Pere Roca-Cusachs (Addgene plasmid # 201341 ; http://n2t.net/addgene:201341 ; RRID:Addgene_201341)
