[The description below was written by a language model from this plasmid's Addgene catalogue record and pLannotate feature annotations shown in this document.]
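Description:
M_NLS 41kDa is a mammalian expression plasmid built on the pEGFP-C3 backbone that encodes a synthetic fluorescent probe for measuring nucleocytoplasmic transport. It is a high-copy plasmid replicating in E. coli from a ColE1/pUC-type origin and also carries an f1 phage origin. Selection relies on a single NeoR/KanR (Tn5 aminoglycoside phosphotransferase) gene placed behind tandem bacterial (bla) and SV40 early promoters and followed by the HSV TK polyadenylation signal, so the same marker gives kanamycin resistance in bacteria and can give G418 resistance in mammalian cells.

The payload, recorded as (NLS)SV40A5-EGFP-2PrA, is driven by the human CMV immediate-early enhancer and promoter. The name indicates an SV40-type nuclear localisation signal variant (A5) fused to EGFP and two protein A domains. The feature table confirms the EGFP coding sequence followed directly by a fragment of Staphylococcus aureus protein A (spa), but it does not annotate the NLS itself, which presumably lies in the short unannotated stretch upstream of EGFP. The "M" and "41kDa" in the plasmid name presumably denote the strength class of the NLS and the size of the fusion protein, with the protein A repeats acting as inert bulk, although the record does not spell this out. Downstream of the fusion are a His-tag fragment, a short SET1 tag fragment and a T7 terminator, which look like remnants carried over from a bacterial expression vector, followed by only a fragment of the SV40 poly(A) signal. The stated use is as a nucleocytoplasmic transport probe, and the associated work concerns how mechanical force applied to the nucleus regulates such transport. In that setting, the nuclear versus cytoplasmic distribution of the green signal would report on import of a cargo of defined size.
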