Features (pLannotate 1.2.2; 17 found; start..end, strand, type, name):
     17..320     +  enhancer       CMV enhancer: human cytomegalovirus immediate early enhancer
    321..524     +  promoter       CMV promoter: human cytomegalovirus (CMV) immediate early promoter
    611..1324    +  CDS            EGFP: EGFP is a basic (constitutively fluorescent) green fluorescent protein published in 1996, derived from Aequorea victoria. It is reported to be a rapidly-maturing weak dimer with moderate acid sensitivity.
   1280..1678    +  CDS            spa (fragment): SPA_STAAM - Experimental evidence at protein level: Swiss-Prot protein existence level 1. Plays a role in the inhibition of the host innate and adaptive immune responses. Possesses five immunoglobulin-binding domains that capture both the fragment crystallizable region (Fc region) and the Fab region (part of Ig that identifies antigen) of immunoglobulins (By similarity). In turn, Staphylococcus aureus is protected from phagocytic killing via inhibition of Ig Fc region. In addition, the host elicited B-cell response is prevented due to a decrease of antibody-secreting cell proliferation that en
   1732..1749    +  CDS            9xHis (fragment): 9xHis affinity tag
   1759..1808    +  CDS            SET1 (fragment): solubility-enhancement tag derived from T7 phage gene 10B
   1816..1863    +  terminator     T7 terminator: transcription terminator for bacteriophage T7 RNA polymerase
   1888..1919    +  polyA_signal   SV40 poly(A) signal (fragment): SV40 polyadenylation signal
   1953..2381    -  rep_origin     f1 ori (sequence partly withheld): f1 bacteriophage origin of replication; arrow indicates direction of (+) strand synthesis
   2408..2512    +  promoter       AmpR promoter: bla
   2514..2871    +  promoter       SV40 promoter: SV40 enhancer and early promoter
   2906..3700    +  CDS            NeoR/KanR: aminoglycoside phosphotransferase from Tn5; aph(3')-II (or nptII); confers resistance to neomycin, kanamycin, and G418 (Geneticin®)
   3721..3873    +  CDS            ble (fragment): BLE_KLEPN - Experimental evidence at protein level: Swiss-Prot protein existence level 1. Binding protein with a strong affinity to the bleomycin family of antibiotics. Binds to CL990; an antimitotic-antibiotic compound. From Klebsiella pneumoniae.
   3932..3979    +  polyA_signal   HSV TK poly(A) signal: herpes simplex virus thymidine kinase polyadenylation signal (Cole and Stacy, 1985)
   4070..4086    -  polyA_signal   bGH poly(A) signal (fragment): bovine growth hormone polyadenylation signal
   4308..4896    +  rep_origin     ori: high-copy-number ColE1/pMB1/pBR322/pUC origin of replication
   5011..5054    +  enhancer       CMV enhancer (fragment): human cytomegalovirus immediate early enhancer
>Addgene plasmid #201341 | M_NLS 41kDa | addgene full sequence | sequence record 399082 | Addgene NGS Result
CATATATGGAGTTCCGCGTTACATAACTTACGGTAAATGGCCCGCCTGGCTGACCGCCCAACGACCCCCG
CCCATTGACGTCAATAATGACGTATGTTCCCATAGTAACGCCAATAGGGACTTTCCATTGACGTCAATGG
GTGGAGTATTTACGGTAAACTGCCCACTTGGCAGTACATCAAGTGTATCATATGCCAAGTACGCCCCCTA
TTGACGTCAATGACGGTAAATGGCCCGCCTGGCATTATGCCCAGTACATGACCTTATGGGACTTTCCTAC
TTGGCAGTACATCTACGTATTAGTCATCGCTATTACCATGGTGATGCGGTTTTGGCAGTACATCAATGGG
CGTGGATAGCGGTTTGACTCACGGGGATTTCCAAGTCTCCACCCCATTGACGTCAATGGGAGTTTGTTTT
GGCACCAAAATCAACGGGACTTTCCAAAATGTCGTAACAACTCCGCCCCATTGACGCAAATGGGCGGTAG
GCGTGTACGGTGGGAGGTCTATATAAGCAGAGCTGGTTTAGTGAACCGTCAGATCCGCTAGCGCTACCGG
TCGCCACCATGGGCCCAAAAAAGAAAGCCAAAGTTGGAGGCGGGGGCAGCGTGAGCAAGGGCGAGGAGCT
GTTCACCGGGGTGGTGCCCATCCTGGTCGAGCTGGACGGCGACGTAAACGGCCACAAGTTCAGCGTGTCC
GGCGAGGGCGAGGGCGATGCCACCTACGGCAAGCTGACCCTGAAGTTCATCTGCACCACCGGCAAGCTGC
CCGTGCCCTGGCCCACCCTCGTGACCACCCTGACCTACGGCGTGCAGTGCTTCAGCCGCTACCCCGACCA
CATGAAGCAGCACGACTTCTTCAAGTCCGCCATGCCCGAAGGCTACGTCCAGGAGCGCACCATCTTCTTC
AAGGACGACGGCAACTACAAGACCCGCGCCGAGGTGAAGTTCGAGGGCGACACCCTGGTGAACCGCATCG
AGCTGAAGGGCATCGACTTCAAGGAGGACGGCAACATCCTGGGGCACAAGCTGGAGTACAACTACAACAG
CCACAACGTCTATATCATGGCCGACAAGCAGAAGAACGGCATCAAGGTGAACTTCAAGATCCGCCACAAC
ATCGAGGACGGCAGCGTGCAGCTCGCCGACCACTACCAGCAGAACACCCCCATCGGCGACGGCCCCGTGC
TGCTGCCCGACAACCACTACCTGAGCACCCAGTCCGCCCTGAGCAAAGACCCCAACGAGAAGCGCGATCA
CATGGTCCTGCTGGAGTTCGTGACCGCCGCCGGGATCACTCTCGGCATGGACGAGCTGTACAAGAAGCTT
GCTCAACAAAATGCTTTTTATCAAGTCTTAAATATGCCTAACTTAAATGCTGATCAACGCAATGGTTTTA
TCCAAAGCCTTAAAGATGATCCAAGCCAAAGTGCTAACGTTTTAGGTGAAGCTCAAAAACTTAATGACTC
TCAAGCTCCAAAAGCTGATGCGCAACAAAATAACTTCAACAAAGATCAACAAAGCGCCTTCTATGAAATC
TTGAACATGCCTAACTTAAACGAAGCGCAACGTAACGGCTTCATTCAAAGTCTTAAAGACGACCCAAGCC
AAAGCACTAACGTTTTAGGTGAAGCTAAAAAATTAAACGAATCTCAAGCACCGAAAGCTGATAACAATTA
AGTCGACCCGGGTATCCGTATGATGTGCCTGACTACGCATGATATCTCGAGCACCACCACCACCACCACT
GAGATCCGGCTGCTAACAAAGCCCGAAAGGAAGCTGAGTTGGCTGCTGCCACCGCTGAGCAATAACTAGC
ATAACCCCTTGGGGCCTCTAAACGGGTCTTGAGGGGTTTTTTGCTGAAAGGAGGAACTATATCCGGATGT
GGTTTGTCCAAACTCATCAATGTATCTTAACGCGTAAATTGTAAGCGTTAATATTTTGTTAAAATTCGCG
TTAAATTTTTGTTAAATCAGCTCATTTTTTAACCAATAGGCCGAAATCGGCAAAATCCCTTATAAATCAA
AAGAATAGACCGAGATAGGGT
[37 nt withheld, positions 2052-2088]
AAAGAACGTGGACTCCAACGTCAAAGG
[49 nt withheld, positions 2116-2164]
T
[91 nt withheld, positions 2166-2256]
G
[124 nt withheld, positions 2258-2381]
CAGGTGGCACTTTTCGGGGAAATGTGCGCGGAACCCCTATTTGTTTATTTTTCTAAATACATTCAAATAT
GTATCCGCTCATGAGACAATAACCCTGATAAATGCTTCAATAATATTGAAAAAGGAAGAGTCCTGAGGCG
GAAAGAACCAGCTGTGGAATGTGTGTCAGTTAGGGTGTGGAAAGTCCCCAGGCTCCCCAGCAGGCAGAAG
TATGCAAAGCATGCATCTCAATTAGTCAGCAACCAGGTGTGGAAAGTCCCCAGGCTCCCCAGCAGGCAGA
AGTATGCAAAGCATGCATCTCAATTAGTCAGCAACCATAGTCCCGCCCCTAACTCCGCCCATCCCGCCCC
TAACTCCGCCCAGTTCCGCCCATTCTCCGCCCCATGGCTGACTAATTTTTTTTATTTATGCAGAGGCCGA
GGCCGCCTCGGCCTCTGAGCTATTCCAGAAGTAGTGAGGAGGCTTTTTTGGAGGCCTAGGCTTTTGCAAA
GATCGATCAAGAGACAGGATGAGGATCGTTTCGCATGATTGAACAAGATGGATTGCACGCAGGTTCTCCG
GCCGCTTGGGTGGAGAGGCTATTCGGCTATGACTGGGCACAACAGACAATCGGCTGCTCTGATGCCGCCG
TGTTCCGGCTGTCAGCGCAGGGGCGCCCGGTTCTTTTTGTCAAGACCGACCTGTCCGGTGCCCTGAATGA
ACTGCAAGACGAGGCAGCGCGGCTATCGTGGCTGGCCACGACGGGCGTTCCTTGCGCAGCTGTGCTCGAC
GTTGTCACTGAAGCGGGAAGGGACTGGCTGCTATTGGGCGAAGTGCCGGGGCAGGATCTCCTGTCATCTC
ACCTTGCTCCTGCCGAGAAAGTATCCATCATGGCTGATGCAATGCGGCGGCTGCATACGCTTGATCCGGC
TACCTGCCCATTCGACCACCAAGCGAAACATCGCATCGAGCGAGCACGTACTCGGATGGAAGCCGGTCTT
GTCGATCAGGATGATCTGGACGAAGAGCATCAGGGGCTCGCGCCAGCCGAACTGTTCGCCAGGCTCAAGG
CGAGCATGCCCGACGGCGAGGATCTCGTCGTGACCCATGGCGATGCCTGCTTGCCGAATATCATGGTGGA
AAATGGCCGCTTTTCTGGATTCATCGACTGTGGCCGGCTGGGTGTGGCGGACCGCTATCAGGACATAGCG
TTGGCTACCCGTGATATTGCTGAAGAGCTTGGCGGCGAATGGGCTGACCGCTTCCTCGTGCTTTACGGTA
TCGCCGCTCCCGATTCGCAGCGCATCGCCTTCTATCGCCTTCTTGACGAGTTCTTCTGAGCGGGACTCTG
GGGTTCGAAATGACCGACCAAGCGACGCCCAACCTGCCATCACGAGATTTCGATTCCACCGCCGCCTTCT
ATGAAAGGTTGGGCTTCGGAATCGTTTTCCGGGACGCCGGCTGGATGATCCTCCAGCGCGGGGATCTCAT
GCTGGAGTTCTTCGCCCACCCTAGGGGGAGGCTAACTGAAACACGGAAGGAGACAATACCGGAAGGAACC
CGCGCTATGACGGCAATAAAAAGACAGAATAAAACGCACGGTGTTGGGTCGTTTGTTCATAAACGCGGGG
TTCGGTCCCAGGGCTGGCACTCTGTCGATACCCCACCGAGACCCCATTGGGGCCAATACGCCCGCGTTTC
TTCCTTTTCCCCACCCCACCCCCCAAGTTCGGGTGAAGGCCCAGGGCTCGCAGCCAACGTCGGGGCGGCA
GGCCCTGCCATAGCCTCAGGTTACTCATATATACTTTAGATTGATTTAAAACTTCATTTTTAATTTAAAA
GGATCTAGGTGAAGATCCTTTTTGATAATCTCATGACCAAAATCCCTTAACGTGAGTTTTCGTTCCACTG
AGCGTCAGACCCCGTAGAAAAGATCAAAGGATCTTCTTGAGATCCTTTTTTTCTGCGCGTAATCTGCTGC
TTGCAAACAAAAAAACCACCGCTACCAGCGGTGGTTTGTTTGCCGGATCAAGAGCTACCAACTCTTTTTC
CGAAGGTAACTGGCTTCAGCAGAGCGCAGATACCAAATACTGTTCTTCTAGTGTAGCCGTAGTTAGGCCA
CCACTTCAAGAACTCTGTAGCACCGCCTACATACCTCGCTCTGCTAATCCTGTTACCAGTGGCTGCTGCC
AGTGGCGATAAGTCGTGTCTTACCGGGTTGGACTCAAGACGATAGTTACCGGATAAGGCGCAGCGGTCGG
GCTGAACGGGGGGTTCGTGCACACAGCCCAGCTTGGAGCGAACGACCTACACCGAACTGAGATACCTACA
GCGTGAGCTATGAGAAAGCGCCACGCTTCCCGAAGGGAGAAAGGCGGACAGGTATCCGGTAAGCGGCAGG
GTCGGAACAGGAGAGCGCACGAGGGAGCTTCCAGGGGGAAACGCCTGGTATCTTTATAGTCCTGTCGGGT
TTCGCCACCTCTGACTTGAGCGTCGATTTTTGTGATGCTCGTCAGGGGGGCGGAGCCTATGGAAAAACGC
CAGCAACGCGGCCTTTTTACGGTTCCTGGCCTTTTGCTGGCCTTTTGCTCACATGTTCTTTCCTGCGTTA
TCCCCTGATTCTGTGGATAACCGTATTACCGCCATGCATTAGTTATTAATAGTAATCAATTACGGGGTCA
TTAGTTCATAGCC
